>Addgene plasmid #167901 | NAX_CAGGS_CAS9_m4_KRAB-MeCP2_KanR neo | addgene full sequence | sequence record 371826 | Addgene NGS Result
GGAGTCGCTGCGCGCTGCCTTCGCCCCGTGCCCCGCTCCGCCGCCGCCTCGCGCCGCCCGCCCCGGCTCT
GACTGACCGCGTTACTCCCACAGGTGAGCGGGCGGGACGGCCCTTCTCCTCCGGGCTGTAATTAGCGCTT
GGTTTAATGACGGCTTGTTTCTTTTCTGTGGCTGCGTGAAAGCCTTGAGGGGCTCCGGGAGGGCCCTTTG
TGCGGGGGGAGCGGCTCGGGGGGTGCGTGCGTGTGTGTGTGCGTGGGGAGCGCCGCGTGCGGCTCCGCGC
TGCCCGGCGGCTGTGAGCGCTGCGGGCGCGGCGCGGGGCTTTTTGCGCTCCGCAGTGTGCGCGAGGGGAG
CGCGGCCGGGGGCGGTGCCCCGCGGTGCGGGGGGGGCTGCGAGGGGAACAAAGGCTGCGTGCGGGGTGTG
TGCGTGGGGGGGTGAGCAGGGGGTGTGGGCGCGTCGGTCGGGCTGCAACCCCCCCTGCACCCCCCTCCCC
GAGTTGCTGAGCACGGCCCGGCTTCGGGTGCGGGGCTCCGTACGGGGCGTGGCGCGGGGCTCGCCGTGCC
GGGCGGGGGGTGGCGGCAGGKGGGGGTGCCGGGCGGGGCGGGGCCGCCYCGGGCCGGGGGGGGCKCGGGG
GRGGGGCGCGGCGGCCCCCGGAGCGCCGGCGGCTGTCGAGGCGCGGCGAGCCGCAGCCATTGCCTTTTAT
GGTAATCGTGCGAGAGGGCGCAGGGACTTCCTTTGTCCCAAATCTGTGCGGAGCCGAAATCTGGGAGGCG
CCGCCGCACCCCCTCTAGCGGGCGCGGGGCGAAGCGGTGCGGCGCCGGCAGGAAGGAAATGGGCGGGGAG
GGCCTTCGTGCGTCGCCGCGCCGCCGTCCCCTTCTCCCTCTCCAGCCTCGGGGCTGTCCGCGGGGGGACG
GCTGCCTTCGGGGGGGACGGGGCAGGGCGGGGTTCGGCTTCTGGCGTGTGACCGGCGGCTCTAGAGCCTC
TGCTAACCATGTTCATGCCTTCTTCTTTTTCCTACAGCTCCTGGGCAACGTGCTGGTTATTGTGCTGTCT
CATCATTTTGGCAAAGAATCTAGATACCCTCGTAAAGGTCTAGAGCTAGCGGATCGAACCCTTGCCACCA
TGGACAAGAAGTACTCCATTGGGCTCGCTATCGGCACAAACAGCGTCGGCTGGGCCGTCATTACGGACGA
GTACAAGGTGCCGAGCAAAAAATTCAAAGTTCTGGGCAATACCGATCGCCACAGCATAAAGAAGAACCTC
ATTGGCGCCCTCCTGTTCGACTCCGGGGAGACGGCCGAAGCCACGCGGCTCAAAAGAACAGCACGGCGCA
GATATACCCGCAGAAAGAATCGGATCTGCTACCTGCAGGAGATCTTTAGTAATGAGATGGCTAAGGTGGA
TGACTCTTTCTTCCATAGGCTGGAGGAGTCCTTTTTGGTGGAGGAGGATAAAAAGCACGAGCGCCACCCA
ATCTTTGGCAATATCGTGGACGAGGTGGCGTACCATGAAAAGTACCCAACCATATATCATCTGAGGAAGA
AGCTTGTAGACAGTACTGATAAGGCTGACTTGCGGTTGATCTATCTCGCGCTGGCGCATATGATCAAATT
TCGGGGACACTTCCTCATCGAGGGGGACCTGAACCCAGACAACAGCGATGTCGACAAACTCTTTATCCAA
CTGGTTCAGACTTACAATCAGCTTTTCGAAGAGAACCCGATCAACGCATCCGGAGTTGACGCCAAAGCAA
TCCTGAGCGCTAGGCTGTCCAAATCCCGGCGGCTCGAAAACCTCATCGCACAGCTCCCTGGGGAGAAGAA
GAACGGCCTGTTTGGTAATCTTATCGCCCTGTCACTCGGGCTGACCCCCAACTTTAAATCTAACTTCGAC
CTGGCCGAAGATGCCAAGCTTCAACTGAGCAAAGACACCTACGATGATGATCTCGACAATCTGCTGGCCC
AGATCGGCGACCAGTACGCAGACCTTTTTTTGGCGGCAAAGAACCTGTCAGACGCCATTCTGCTGAGTGA
TATTCTGCGAGTGAACACGGAGATCACCAAAGCTCCGCTGAGCGCTAGTATGATCAAGCGCTATGATGAG
CACCACCAAGACTTGACTTTGCTGAAGGCCCTTGTCAGACAGCAACTGCCTGAGAAGTACAAGGAAATTT
TCTTCGATCAGTCTAAAAATGGCTACGCCGGATACATTGACGGCGGAGCAAGCCAGGAGGAATTTTACAA
ATTTATTAAGCCCATCTTGGAAAAAATGGACGGCACCGAGGAGCTGCTGGTAAAGCTTAACAGAGAAGAT
CTGTTGCGCAAACAGCGCACTTTCGACAATGGAAGCATCCCCCACCAGATTCACCTGGGCGAACTGCACG
CTATCCTCAGGCGGCAAGAGGATTTCTACCCCTTTTTGAAAGATAACAGGGAAAAGATTGAGAAAATCCT
CACATTTCGGATACCCTACTATGTAGGCCCCCTCGCCCGGGGAAATTCCAGATTCGCGTGGATGACTCGC
AAATCAGAAGAGACCATCACTCCCTGGAACTTCGAGGAAGTCGTGGATAAGGGGGCCTCTGCCCAGTCCT
TCATCGAAAGGATGACTAACTTTGATAAAAATCTGCCTAACGAAAAGGTGCTTCCTAAACACTCTCTGCT
GTACGAGTACTTCACAGTTTATAACGAGCTCACCAAGGTCAAATACGTCACAGAAGGGATGAGAAAGCCA
GCATTCCTGTCTGGAGAGCAGAAGAAAGCTATCGTGGACCTCCTCTTCAAGACGAACCGGAAAGTTACCG
TGAAACAGCTCAAAGAAGACTATTTCAAAAAGATTGAATGTTTCGACTCTGTTGAAATCAGCGGAGTGGA
GGATCGCTTCAACGCATCCCTGGGAACGTATCACGATCTCCTGAAAATCATTAAAGACAAGGACTTCCTG
GACAATGAGGAGAACGAGGACATTCTTGAGGACATTGTCCTCACCCTTACGTTGTTTGAAGATAGGGAGA
TGATTGAAGAACGCTTGAAAACTTACGCTCATCTCTTCGACGACAAAGTCATGAAACAGCTCAAGAGGCG
CCGATATACAGGATGGGGGCGGCTGTCAAGAAAACTGATCAATGGGATCCGAGACAAGCAGAGTGGAAAG
ACAATCCTGGATTTTCTTAAGTCCGATGGATTTGCCAACCGGAACTTCATGCAGTTGATCCATGATGACT
CTCTCACCTTTAAGGAGGACATCCAGAAAGCACAAGTTTCTGGCCAGGGGGACAGTCTTCACGAGCACAT
CGCTAATCTTGCAGGTAGCCCAGCTATCAAAAAGGGAATACTGCAGACCGTTAAGGTCGTGGATGAACTC
GTCAAAGTAATGGGAAGGCATAAGCCCGAGAATATCGTTATCGAGATGGCCCGAGAGAACCAAACTACCC
AGAAGGGACAGAAGAACAGTAGGGAAAGGATGAAGAGGATTGAAGAGGGTATAAAAGAACTGGGGTCCCA
AATCCTTAAGGAACACCCAGTTGAAAACACCCAGCTTCAGAATGAGAAGCTCTACCTGTACTACCTGCAG
AACGGCAGGGACATGTACGTGGATCAGGAACTGGACATCAATCGGCTCTCCGACTACGACGTGGCTGCTA
TCGTGCCCCAGTCTTTTCTCAAAGATGATTCTATTGATAATAAAGTGTTGACAAGATCCGATAAAGCTAG
AGGGAAGAGTGATAACGTCCCCTCAGAAGAAGTTGTCAAGAAAATGAAAAATTATTGGCGGCAGCTGCTG
AACGCCAAACTGATCACACAACGGAAGTTCGATAATCTGACTAAGGCTGAACGAGGTGGCCTGTCTGAGT
TGGATAAAGCCGGCTTCATCAAAAGGCAGCTTGTTGAGACACGCCAGATCACCAAGCACGTGGCCCAAAT
TCTCGATTCACGCATGAACACCAAGTACGATGAAAATGACAAACTGATTCGAGAGGTGAAAGTTATTACT
CTGAAGTCTAAGCTGGTCTCAGATTTCAGAAAGGACTTTCAGTTTTATAAGGTGAGAGAGATCAACAATT
ACCACCATGCGCATGATGCCTACCTGAATGCAGTGGTAGGCACTGCACTTATCAAAAAATATCCCAAGCT
TGAATCTGAATTTGTTTACGGAGACTATAAAGTGTACGATGTTAGGAAAATGATCGCAAAGTCTGAGCAG
GAAATAGGCAAGGCCACCGCTAAGTACTTCTTTTACAGCAATATTATGAATTTTTTCAAGACCGAGATTA
CACTGGCCAATGGAGAGATTCGGAAGCGACCACTTATCGAAACAAACGGAGAAACAGGAGAAATCGTGTG
GGACAAGGGTAGGGATTTCGCGACAGTCCGGAAGGTCCTGTCCATGCCGCAGGTGAACATCGTTAAAAAG
ACCGAAGTACAGACCGGAGGCTTCTCCAAGGAAAGTATCCTCCCGAAAAGGAACAGCGACAAGCTGATCG
CACGCAAAAAAGATTGGGACCCCAAGAAATACGGCGGATTCGATTCTCCTACAGTCGCTTACAGTGTACT
GGTTGTGGCCAAAGTGGAGAAAGGGAAGTCTAAAAAACTCAAAAGCGTCAAGGAACTGCTGGGCATCACA
ATCATGGAGCGATCAAGCTTCGAAAAAAACCCCATCGACTTTCTCGAGGCGAAAGGATATAAAGAGGTCA
AAAAAGACCTCATCATTAAGCTTCCCAAGTACTCTCTCTTTGAGCTTGAAAACGGCCGGAAACGAATGCT
CGCTAGTGCGGGCGAGCTGCAGAAAGGTAACGAGCTGGCACTGCCCTCTAAATACGTTAATTTCTTGTAT
CTGGCCAGCCACTATGAAAAGCTCAAAGGGTCTCCCGAAGATAATGAGCAGAAGCAGCTGTTCGTGGAAC
AACACAAACACTACCTTGATGAGATCATCGAGCAAATAAGCGAATTCTCCAAAAGAGTGATCCTCGCCGA
CGCTAACCTCGATAAGGTGCTTTCTGCTTACAATAAGCACAGGGATAAGCCCATCAGGGAGCAGGCAGAA
AACATTATCCACTTGTTTACTCTGACCAACTTGGGCGCGCCTGCAGCCTTCAAGTACTTCGACACCACCA
TAGACAGAAAGCGGTACACCTCTACAAAGGAGGTCCTGGACGCCACACTGATTCATCAGTCAATTACGGG
GCTCTATGAAACAAGAATCGACCTCTCTCAGCTCGGTGGAGACAGCAGGGCTGACCCCAAGAAGAAGAGG
AAGGTGAGTGGTGGAGGAAGTGGCGGGTCAGGGTCGATGGACGCGAAATCACTTACGGCATGGTCGAGAA
CACTGGTTACGTTCAAGGACGTGTTTGTGGACTTTACACGTGAGGAGTGGAAATTGCTGGATACTGCGCA
ACAAATTGTGTATCGAAATGTCATGCTTGAGAATTACAAGAACCTCGTCAGTCTCGGATACCAGTTGACG
AAACCGGATGTGATCCTTAGGCTCGAAAAGGGGGAAGAACCTTGGCTGGTATCGGGAGGTGGTTCGGGTG
GCTCTGGATCAAGCCCAAAGAAGAAACGGAAGGTGGAAGCCTCAGTGCAGGTGAAAAGGGTGCTGGAAAA
ATCCCCCGGCAAACTCCTCGTGAAGATGCCCTTCCAGGCTTCCCCTGGCGGAAAAGGTGAAGGGGGTGGC
GCAACCACATCTGCCCAGGTCATGGTCATCAAGCGACCTGGAAGGAAAAGAAAGGCCGAGGCTGACCCTC
AGGCCATTCCAAAGAAACGGGGACGCAAGCCAGGGTCCGTGGTCGCAGCTGCAGCAGCTGAGGCTAAGAA
AAAGGCAGTGAAGGAAAGCTCCATCCGCAGTGTGCAGGAGACTGTCCTGCCCATCAAGAAGAGGAAGACT
AGGGAGACCGTGTCCATCGAGGTCAAAGAAGTGGTCAAGCCCCTGCTCGTGTCCACCCTGGGCGAAAAAT
CTGGAAAGGGGCTCAAAACATGCAAGTCACCTGGACGGAAAAGCAAGGAGTCTAGTCCAAAGGGGCGCTC
AAGCTCCGCTTCTAGTCCCCCTAAAAAGGAACACCATCACCATCACCATCACGCCGAGTCTCCTAAGGCT
CCTATGCCACTGCTCCCACCACCTCCACCACCTGAGCCACAGTCAAGCGAAGACCCCATCAGCCCACCCG
AGCCTCAGGATCTGTCCTCTAGTATTTGCAAAGAGGAAAAGATGCCCAGAGCAGGCAGCCTGGAGAGTGA
TGGCTGTCCAAAAGAACCCGCCAAGACCCAGCCTATGGTGGCAGCCGCTGCAACTACCACCACAACCACA
ACTACCACAGTGGCCGAAAAATACAAGCATCGCGGCGAGGGCGAACGAAAGGACATTGTGTCAAGCTCCA
TGCCCAGACCTAACCGGGAGGAACCAGTCGATAGTAGGACACCCGTGACTGAGAGAGTCTCATAGAAGAA
TTCGATCCCTACCGGTTAGTAATGAGTTTAAACGGGGGAGGCTAACTGAAACACGGAAGGAGACAATACC
GGAAGGAACCCGCGCTATGACGGCAATAAAAAGACAGAATAAAACGCACGGGTGTTGGGTCGTTTGTTCA
TAAACGCGGGGTTCGGTCCCAGGGCTGGCACTCTGTCGATACCCCACCGAGACCCCATTGGGGCCAATAC
GCCCGCGTTTCTTCCTTTTCCCCACCCCACCCCCCAAGTTCGGGTGAAGGCCCAGGGCTCGCAGCCAACG
TCGGGGCGGCAGGCCCTGCCATAGCAGATCTGCGAAATCGGATCCGCGCCGCACTGATTCTAGCTGCAGA
GGCTCCGGTGCCCGTCAGTGGGCAGAGCGCACATCGCCCACAGTCCCCGAGAAGTTGGGGGGAGGGGTCG
GCAATTGAACCGGTGCCTAGAGAAGGTGGCGCGGGGTAAACTGGGAAAGTGATGTCGTGTACTGGCTCCG
CCTTTTTCCCGAGGGTGGGGGAGAACCGTATATAAGTGCAGTAGTCGCCGTGAACGTTCTTTTTCGCAAC
GGGTTTGCCGCCAGAACACAGGATCCTCGAGCCACCATGATTGAACAAGATGGATTGCACGCAGGTTCTC
CGGCCGCTTGGGTGGAGAGGCTATTCGGCTATGACTGGGCACAACAGACAATCGGCTGCTCTGATGCCGC
CGTGTTCCGGCTGTCAGCGCAGGGGCGCCCGGTTCTTTTTGTCAAGACCGACCTGTCCGGTGCCCTGAAT
GAACTGCAAGACGAGGCAGCGCGGCTATCGTGGCTGGCCACGACGGGCGTTCCTTGCGCAGCTGTGCTCG
ACGTTGTCACTGAAGCGGGAAGGGACTGGCTGCTATTGGGCGAAGTGCCGGGGCAGGATCTCCTGTCATC
TCACCTTGCTCCTGCCGAGAAAGTATCCATCATGGCTGATGCAATGCGGCGGCTGCATACGCTTGATCCG
GCTACCTGCCCATTCGACCACCAAGCGAAACATCGCATCGAGCGAGCACGTACTCGGATGGAAGCCGGTC
TTGTCGATCAGGATGATCTGGACGAAGAGCATCAGGGGCTCGCGCCAGCCGAACTGTTCGCCAGGCTCAA
GGCGAGCATGCCCGACGGCGAGGATCTCGTCGTGACCCATGGCGATGCCTGCTTGCCGAATATCATGGTG
GAAAATGGCCGCTTTTCTGGATTCATCGACTGTGGCCGGCTGGGTGTGGCGGACCGCTATCAGGACATAG
CGTTGGCTACCCGTGATATTGCTGAAGAGCTTGGCGGCGAATGGGCTGACCGCTTCCTCGTGCTTTACGG
TATCGCCGCTCCCGATTCGCAGCGCATCGCCTTCTATCGCCTTCTTGACGAGTTCTTCTAAGTTAACTTG
TTTATTGCAGCTTATAATGGTTACAAATAAAGCAATAGCATCACAAATTTCACAAATAAAGCATTTTTTT
CACTGCATTCTAGTTGTGGTTTGTCCAAACTCATCAATGTATCTTATCATGTCTGGAATTGACTCAAATG
ATGTCAATTAGTCTATCAGAAGCTCATCTGGTCTCCCTTCCGGGGGACAAGACATCCCTGTTTAATATTT
AAACAGCAGTGTTCCCAAACTGGGTTCTTATATCCCTTGCTCTGGTCAACCAGGTTGCAGGGTTTCCTGT
CCTCACAGGAACGAAGTCCCTAAAGAAACAGTGGCAGCCAGGTTTAGCCCCGGAATTGACTGGATTCCTT
TTTTAGGGCCCATTGGTATGGCTTTTTCCCCGTATCCCCCCAGGTGTCTGCAGGCTCAAAGAGCAGCGAG
AAGCGTTCAGAGGAAAGCGATCCCGTGCCACCTTCCCCGTGCCCGGGCTGTCCCCGCACGCTGCCGGCTC
GGGGATGCGGGGGGAGCGCCGGACCGGAGCGGAGCCCCGGGCGGCTCGCTGCTGCCCCCTAGCGGGGGAG
GGACGTAATTACATCCCTGGGGGCTTTGGGGGGGGGCTGTCCCTGATATCTATAACAAGAAAATATATAT
ATAATAAGTTATCACGTAAGTAGAACATGAAATAACAATATAATTATCGTATGAGTTAAATCTTAAAAGT
CACGTAAAAGATAATCATGCGTCATTTTGACTCACGCGGTCGTTATAGTTCAAAATCAGTGACACTTACC
GCATTGACAAGCACGCCTCACGGGAGCTCCAAGCGGCGACTGAGATGTCCTAAATGCACAGCGACGGATT
CGCGCTATTTAGAAAGAGAGAGCAATATTTCAAGAATGCATGCGTCAATTTTACGCAGACTATCTTTCTA
GGGTTAATCTAGCTGCATCAGGATCATATCGTCGGGTCTTTTTTCCGGCTCAGTCATCGCCCAAGCTGGC
GCTATCTGGGCATCGGGGAGGAAGAAGCCCGTGCCTTTTCCCGCGAGGTTGAAGCGGCATGGAAAGAGTT
TGCCGAGGATGACTGCTGCTGCATTGACGTTGAGCGAAAACGCACGTTTACCATGATGATTCGGGAAGGT
GTGGCCATGCACGCCTTTAACGGTGAACTGTTCGTTCAGGCCACCTGGGATACCAGTTCGTCGCGGCTTT
TCCGGACACAGTTCCGGATGGTCAGCCCGAAGCGCATCAGCAACCCGAACAATACCGGCGACAGCCGGAA
CTGCCGTGCCGGTGTGCAGATTAATGACAGCGGTGCGGCGCTGGGATATTACGTCAGCGAGGACGGGTAT
CCTGGCTGGATGCCGCAGAAATGGACATGGATACCCCGTGAGTTACCCGGCGGGCGCGCTTGGCGTAATC
ATGGTCATAGCTGTTTCCTGTGTGAAATTGTTATCCGCTCACAATTCCACACAACATACGAGCCGGAAGC
ATAAAGTGTAAAGCCTGGGGTGCCTAATGAGTGAGCTAACTCACATTAATTGCGTTGCGCTCACTGCCCG
CTTTCCAGTCGGGAAACCTGTCGTGCCAGCTGCATTAATGAATCGGCCAACGCGCGGGGAGAGGCGGTTT
GCGTATTGGGCGCTCTTCCGCTTCCTCGCTCACTGACTCGCTGCGCTCGGTCGTTCGGCTGCGGCGAGCG
GTATCAGCTCACTCAAAGGCGGTAATACGGTTATCCACAGAATCAGGGGATAACGCAGGAAAGAACATGT
GAGCAAAAGGCCAGCAAAAGGCCAGGAACCGTAAAAAGGCCGCGTTGCTGGCGTTTTTCCATAGGCTCCG
CCCCCCTGACGAGCATCACAAAAATCGACGCTCAAGTCAGAGGTGGCGAAACCCGACAGGACTATAAAGA
TACCAGGCGTTTCCCCCTGGAAGCTCCCTCGTGCGCTCTCCTGTTCCGACCCTGCCGCTTACCGGATACC
TGTCCGCCTTTCTCCCTTCGGGAAGCGTGGCGCTTTCTCATAGCTCACGCTGTAGGTATCTCAGTTCGGT
GTAGGTCGTTCGCTCCAAGCTGGGCTGTGTGCACGAACCCCCCGTTCAGCCCGACCGCTGCGCCTTATCC
GGTAACTATCGTCTTGAGTCCAACCCGGTAAGACACGACTTATCGCCACTGGCAGCAGCCACTGGTAACA
GGATTAGCAGAGCGAGGTATGTAGGCGGTGCTACAGAGTTCTTGAAGTGGTGGCCTAACTACGGCTACAC
TAGAAGAACAGTATTTGGTATCTGCGCTCTGCTGAAGCCAGTTACCTTCGGAAAAAGAGTTGGTAGCTCT
TGATCCGGCAAACAAACCACCGCTGGTAGCGGTGGTTTTTTTGTTTGCAAGCAGCAGATTACGCGCAGAA
AAAAAGGATCTCAAGAAGATCCTTTGATCTTTTCTACGGGGTCTGACGCTCAGTGGAACGAAAACTCACG
TTAAGGGATTTTGGTCATGAGATTATCAAAAAGGATCTTCACCTAGATCCTTTTAAATTAAAAATGAAGT
TTTAAATCAATCTAAAGTATATATGAGTAAACTTGGTCTGACAGTTACCAATGCTTAATCAGTGAGGCAC
CTATCTCAGCGATCTGTCTATTTCGTTCATCCATAGTTGCCTGACTCCCCGTCGTGTAGATAACTACGAT
ACGGGAGGGCTTACCATCTGGCCCCAGTGCTGCAATGATACCGCGAGACCCACGCTCACCGGCTCCAGAT
TTATCAGCAATAAACCAGCCAGCCGGAAGGGCCGAGCGCAGAAGTGGTCCTGCAACTTTATCCGCCTCCA
TCCAGTCTATTAATTGTTGCCGGGAAGCTAGAGTAAGTAGTTCGCCAGTTAATAGTTTGCGCAACGTTGT
TGCCATTGCTACAGGCATCGTGGTGTCACGCTCGTCGTTTGGTATGGCTTCATTCAGCTCCGGTTCCCAA
CGATCAAGGCGAGTTACATGATCCCCCATGTTGTGCAAAAAAGCGGTTAGCTCCTTCGGTCCTCCGATCG
TTGTCAGAAGTAAGTTGGCCGCAGTGTTATCACTCATGGTTATGGCAGCACTGCATAATTCTCTTACTGT
CATGCCATCCGTAAGATGCTTTTCTGTGACTGGTGAGTACTCAACCAAGTCATTCTGAGAATAGTGTATG
CGGCGACCGAGTTGCTCTTGCCCGGCGTCAATACGGGATAATACCGCGCCACATAGCAGAACTTTAAAAG
TGCTCATCATTGGAAAACGTTCTTCGGGGCGAAAACTCTCAAGGATCTTACCGCTGTTGAGATCCAGTTC
GATGTAACCCACTCGTGCACCCAACTGATCTTCAGCATCTTTTACTTTCACCAGCGTTTCTGGGTGAGCA
AAAACAGGAAGGCAAAATGCCGCAAAAAAGGGAATAAGGGCGACACGGAAATGTTGAATACTCATACTCT
TCCTTTTTCAATATTATTGAAGCATTTATCAGGGTTATTGTCTCATGAGCGGATACATATTTGAATGTAT
TTAGAAAAATAAACAAATAGGGGTTCCGCGCACATTTCCCCGAAAAGTGCCACCTAAATTGTAAGCGTTA
ATATTTTGTTAAAATTCGCGTTAAATTTTTGTTAAATCAGCTCATTTTTTAACCAATAGGCCGAAATCGG
CAAAATCCCTTATAAATCAAAAGAATAGACCGAGATAGGGT
[37 nt withheld, positions 11522-11558]
AAAGAACGTGGACTCCAACGTCAAAGG
[49 nt withheld, positions 11586-11634]
T
[91 nt withheld, positions 11636-11726]
G
[124 nt withheld, positions 11728-11851]
CCCATTCGCCATTCAGGCTGCGCAACTGTTGGGAAGGGCGATCGGTGCGGGCCTCTTCGCTATTACGCCA
GCTGGCGAAAGGGGGATGTGCTGCAAGGCGATTAAGTTGGGTAACGCCAGGGTTTTCCCAGTCACGACGT
TGTAAAACGACGGCCAGTGAGCGCGCCTCGTTCATTCACGTTTTTGAACCCGTGGAGGACGGGCAGACTC
GCGGTGCAAATGTGTTTTACAGCGTGATGGAGCAGATGAAGATGCTCGACACGCTGCAGAACACGCAGCT
AGATTAACCCTAGAAAGATAATCATATTGTGACGTACGTTAAAGATAATCATGTGTAAAATTGACGCATG
TGTTTTATCGGTCTGTATATCGAGGTTTATTTATTAATTTGAATAGATATTAAGTTTTATTATATTTACA
CTTACATACTAATAATAAATTCAACAAACAATTTATTTATGTTTATTTATTTATTAAAAAAAACAAAAAC
TCAAAATTTCTTCTATAAAGTAACAAAACTTTTATGAGGGACAGCCCCCCCCCAAAGCCCCCAGGGATGT
AATTACGTCCCTCCCCCGCTAGGGGGCAGCAGCGAGCCGCCCGGGGCTCCGCTCCGGTCCGGCGCTCCCC
CCGCATCCCCGAGCCGGCAGCGTGCGGGGACAGCCCGGGCACGGGGAAGGTGGCACGGGATCGCTTTCCT
CTGAACGCTTCTCGCTGCTCTTTGAGCCTGCAGACACCTGGGGGGATACGGGGAAAAGGCCTCCACGGCC
GACATTGATTATTGACTAGTTATTAATAGTAATCAATTACGGGGTCATTAGTTCATAGCCCATATATGGA
GTTCCGCGTTACATAACTTACGGTAAATGGCCCGCCTGGCTGACCGCCCAACGACCCCCGCCCATTGACG
TCAATAATGACGTATGTTCCCATAGTAACGCCAATAGGGACTTTCCATTGACGTCAATGGGTGGAGTATT
TACGGTAAACTGCCCACTTGGCAGTACATCAAGTGTATCATATGCCAAGTACGCCCCCTATTGACGTCAA
TGACGGTAAATGGCCCGCCTGGCATTATGCCCAGTACATGACCTTATGGGACTTTCCTACTTGGCAGTAC
ATCTACGTATTAGTCATCGCTATTACCATGGTCGAGGTGAGCCCCACGTTCTGCTTCACTCTCCCCATCT
CCCCCCCCTCCCCACCCCCAATTTTGTATTTATTTATTTTTTAATTATTTTGTGCAGCGATGGGGGCGGG
GGGGGGGGGGGGGSGCGCSSGGGGGGGGGGGGGGGGGGGGGGGGGGGGGGGGGGSGRGGSGGRGAGGTGC
GGCGGCAGCCAATCAGAGCGGCGCGCTCCGAAAGTTTCCTTTTATGGCGAGGCGGCGGCGGCGGCGGCCC
TATAAAAAGCGAAGCGCGCGGCGGGCG
Features (pLannotate 1.2.2; 21 found; start..end, strand, type, name):
      1..1017    +  intron         chimeric intron: chimera between introns from chicken β-actin and rabbit β-globin
   1120..5223    +  CDS            Cas9m4: catalytically dead mutant of the Cas9 endonuclease from the Streptococcus pyogenes Type II CRISPR/Cas system RNA-guided DNA-binding protein that lacks endonuclease activity due to the mutations D10A, D839A, H840A, and N863A (Mali et al., 2013)
   5308..5520    +  CDS            KRBOX4 (fragment): KRBX4_HUMAN - Also known as ZNF673. Experimental evidence at protein level: Swiss-Prot protein existence level 1. From Homo sapiens (Human).
   5575..6432    +  CDS            MeCP2: transcriptional repression domain from rat methyl-CpG-binding protein 2 (Nan et al., 1997)
   6531..6579    +  polyA_signal   HSV TK poly(A) signal: herpes simplex virus thymidine kinase polyadenylation signal (Cole and Stacy, 1985)
   6810..7021    +  promoter       EF-1α core promoter: core promoter for human elongation factor EF-1α
   7037..7829    +  CDS            NeoR/KanR (fragment): aminoglycoside phosphotransferase from Tn5; aph(3')-II (or nptII); confers resistance to neomycin, kanamycin, and G418 (Geneticin®)
   7835..7956    +  polyA_signal   SV40 poly(A) signal: SV40 polyadenylation signal
   7974..8066    +  ncRNA          G-CSF SLDE: Accession: RF00183 - G-CSF factor stem-loop destabilising element (SLDE)
   8763..9230    +  CDS            B (fragment): PORTL_LAMBD - Experimental evidence at protein level: Swiss-Prot protein existence level 1. Forms the portal vertex of the capsid (PubMed:6228056, PubMed:6232391). This portal plays critical roles in head assembly, genome packaging, neck/tail attachment, and genome ejection (Probable). The portal protein multimerizes as a single ring-shaped homododecamer arranged around a central channel (PubMed:6232391). Binds to the terminase subunits to form the packaging machine (PubMed:7799432). From Escherichia phage lambda (Bacteriophage lambda).
   9266..9288    -  protein_bind   lac operator (fragment): The lac repressor binds to the lac operator to inhibit transcription in E. coli. This inhibition can be relieved by adding lactose or isopropyl-β-D-thiogalactopyranoside (IPTG). lac repressor encoded by lacI
   9292..9322    -  promoter       lac promoter: promoter for the E. coli lac operon
   9337..9358    -  protein_bind   CAP binding site: CAP binding activates transcription in the presence of cAMP. E. coli catabolite activator protein
   9371..9463    -  CDS            lacI (fragment): lac repressor; lacI; The lac repressor binds to the lac operator to inhibit transcription in E. coli. This inhibition can be relieved by adding lactose or isopropyl-β-D-thiogalactopyranoside (IPTG).
   9646..10234   -  rep_origin     ori: high-copy-number ColE1/pMB1/pBR322/pUC origin of replication
  10405..11265   -  CDS            AmpR: β-lactamase; bla; confers resistance to ampicillin, carbenicillin, and related antibiotics
  11266..11370   -  promoter       AmpR promoter: bla
  11423..11851   -  rep_origin     f1 ori (sequence partly withheld): f1 bacteriophage origin of replication; arrow indicates direction of (+) strand synthesis
  11856..12011   -  CDS            lacZα (fragment): LacZα fragment of β-galactosidase; lacZ fragment
  12013..12132   +  CDS            B (fragment): PORTL_LAMBD - Experimental evidence at protein level: Swiss-Prot protein existence level 1. Forms the portal vertex of the capsid (PubMed:6228056, PubMed:6232391). This portal plays critical roles in head assembly, genome packaging, neck/tail attachment, and genome ejection (Probable). The portal protein multimerizes as a single ring-shaped homododecamer arranged around a central channel (PubMed:6232391). Binds to the terminase subunits to form the packaging machine (PubMed:7799432). From Escherichia phage lambda (Bacteriophage lambda).
  12622..13001   +  enhancer       CMV enhancer: human cytomegalovirus immediate early enhancer
