[The description below was written by a language model from this plasmid's Addgene catalogue record and pLannotate feature annotations shown in this document.]
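Description:
NAX_CAGGS_CAS9_m4_KRAB-MeCP2_KanR neo is a 13.3 kb mammalian CRISPR interference plasmid built on the pB-CAGGS backbone and described as PiggyBac compatible, meaning its cargo is intended for transposase-mediated integration into the host genome. The automated feature table does not annotate the PiggyBac terminal repeats themselves, so their positions cannot be confirmed from this record. In bacteria the plasmid is maintained by a high-copy ColE1/pUC-type origin with ampicillin resistance (AmpR under its own bla promoter). An f1 origin and remnants of lac promoter/operator, lacZα and lacI sequences are carried over from the cloning vector. Short fragments matched to the phage lambda portal protein gene probably represent stuffer or backbone sequence rather than functional elements.

The payload is a synthetic repressor fusion, dCas9-KRAB-MeCP2. The Cas9m4 coding sequence is the Streptococcus pyogenes Cas9 carrying D10A, D839A, H840A and N863A, which abolish nuclease activity while preserving guide-RNA-directed DNA binding. It is followed in the same orientation by a KRAB domain (annotated by homology as a KRBOX4 fragment) and the transcriptional repression domain of rat MeCP2, and it ends at an HSV TK polyadenylation signal. Expression is driven by a CAGGS-type promoter. The CMV enhancer and the chimeric chicken β-actin/rabbit β-globin intron are annotated across the sequence origin, although the β-actin core promoter itself is not called. A second cassette places NeoR/KanR under an EF-1α core promoter with an SV40 poly(A) signal, allowing G418 selection of stably modified cells. No guide RNA cassette is annotated, so guides must be supplied separately. The construct serves to establish cell lines for targeted, programmable gene silencing.
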