Addgene plasmid #167901: NAX_CAGGS_CAS9_m4_KRAB-MeCP2_KanR neo
Purpose: PiggyBac compatible plasmid expressing dCas9-KRAB-MeCP2 expression plasmid
Depositing lab: Alejandro Chavez & Nan Cher Yeo. Depositing organization: Columbia University. Publication: Generation and application of a versatile CRISPR toolkit for mammalian cell engineering. Nghi Dang , Alissa Lance-Byrne, Angela Tung, Xiaoge Guo, Ryan J Cecchi, Joanna Buchthal, Alejandro Chavez, Nan Cher Yeo. Synthetic Biology, Volume 6, Issue 1, 2021 10.1093/synbio/ysab033.
Backbone
  Vector backbone: pB-CAGGS
  Vector type: CRISPR
  Selectable markers: Neomycin (select with G418)
Growth in bacteria
  Bacterial resistance: Ampicillin, 100 μg/mL
  Growth temperature: 30°C
  Growth strain: NEB Stable
  Copy number: High Copy
Gene/Insert
  Gene/Insert name: dCas9-KRAB-MeCP2
  Species: Synthetic
  Mutation: D10A, D839A, H840A, N863A
  Cloning method: Gibson Cloning
Terms and licenses: Academic/Nonprofit Terms; Industry Terms: Not Available to Industry
How to cite: NAX_CAGGS_CAS9_m4_KRAB-MeCP2_KanR neo was a gift from Alejandro Chavez & Nan Cher Yeo (Addgene plasmid # 167901 ; http://n2t.net/addgene:167901 ; RRID:Addgene_167901)
